Addgene plasmid #235628: pCAGEN_N232_eMagBF_V5_NES
Purpose: Encodes ALIBi N-terminal fragment, residues 1-232, fused to eMagBF (enhanced Magnet, basic, fast), V5, and nuclear export sequence.
Depositing lab: Maria Barna. Depositing organization: Stanford University. Publication: A subcellular map of translational machinery composition and regulation at the single-molecule level. Zhang Z, Xu A, Bai Y, Chen Y, Cates K, Kerr C, Bermudez A, Susanto TT, Wysong K, Garcia Marques FJ, Nolan GP, Pitteri S, Barna M. Science. 2025 Mar 7;387(6738):eadn2623. doi: 10.1126/science.adn2623. Epub 2025 Mar 7. PubMed 40048539.
Backbone
  Vector backbone: pCAGEN
  Vector type: Mammalian Expression
Growth in bacteria
  Bacterial resistance: Ampicillin, 100 μg/mL
  Growth temperature: 37°C
  Growth strain: DH5alpha
  Copy number: High Copy
Gene/Insert
  Gene/Insert name: ALIBi N-terminal fragment (alt name: N232-eMagBF-V5-NES)
  Species: Synthetic
  Mutation: residues 1-232
  Tag / fusion protein: eMagBF-V5-NES (C terminal on insert)
  Cloning method: Gibson Cloning
Terms and licenses: Academic/Nonprofit Terms; Industry Terms: Not Available to Industry
How to cite: pCAGEN_N232_eMagBF_V5_NES was a gift from Maria Barna (Addgene plasmid # 235628 ; http://n2t.net/addgene:235628 ; RRID:Addgene_235628)
