[The description below was written by a language model from this plasmid's Addgene catalogue record and pLannotate feature annotations shown in this document.]
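Description:
pCAGEN_N232_eMagBF_V5_NES is a mammalian expression plasmid of about 6.1 kb built on the pCAGEN backbone. It is maintained in E. coli as a high-copy plasmid through a ColE1/pUC-type origin, with selection by the ampicillin resistance gene (β-lactamase) under its own bla promoter. Expression in mammalian cells is driven by the composite CAG promoter, annotated here as the CMV immediate-early enhancer, the chicken β-actin promoter and a chimeric β-actin/β-globin intron. Transcripts are terminated by the rabbit β-globin polyadenylation signal. The short HBB fragments flagged on either side of the insert are most likely globin-derived backbone sequence rather than part of the payload. The backbone also carries an SV40 origin and poly(A) signal, along with remnants of lac regulatory elements.

The synthetic insert, assembled by Gibson cloning, encodes the N-terminal fragment (residues 1-232) of ALIBi. The feature table identifies this region as similar to E. coli BirA biotin ligase, which suggests that ALIBi is a split, biotin-ligase-derived labelling enzyme. Fused to its C terminus are eMagBF (described in the record as an enhanced Magnet, basic, fast variant), a V5 epitope tag and a nuclear export sequence. The eMagBF segment and the export signal are not annotated individually, but the unannotated gap between the BirA-like region and the V5 tag is consistent with the Magnet module. Magnets are light-inducible heterodimerising domains, so this fragment is presumably co-expressed with a complementary C-terminal ALIBi fragment carrying the partner Magnet, allowing light-controlled reconstitution of enzyme activity. The record does not describe that partner construct. The export sequence should bias the protein towards the cytoplasm, and V5 allows its detection. The associated publication concerns subcellular mapping of the translational machinery.
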