Features (pLannotate 1.2.2; 19 found; start..end, strand, type, name):
      5..384     +  enhancer       CMV enhancer: human cytomegalovirus immediate early enhancer
    386..661     +  promoter       chicken β-actin promoter: No description available
    662..1678    +  intron         chimeric intron: chimera between introns from chicken β-actin and rabbit β-globin
   1676..1732    +  CDS            HBB (fragment): HBB_LEPEU - Experimental evidence at protein level: Swiss-Prot protein existence level 1. Involved in oxygen transport from the lung to the various peripheral tissues. From Lepus europaeus (European hare).
   1738..2433    +  CDS            birA (fragment): BIRA_ECOLI - Also known as bioR, dhbB. Experimental evidence at protein level: Swiss-Prot protein existence level 1. Acts both as a biotin--[acetyl-CoA-carboxylase] ligase and a biotin-operon repressor. In the presence of ATP, BirA activates biotin to form the BirA-biotinyl-5'-adenylate (BirA-bio-5'-AMP or holoBirA) complex. HoloBirA can either transfer the biotinyl moiety to the biotin carboxyl carrier protein (BCCP) subunit of acetyl-CoA carboxylase, or bind to the biotin operator site and inhibit transcription of the operon. From Escherichia coli (strain K12).
   2926..2967    +  CDS            V5 tag: epitope tag from simian virus 5
   3029..3100    +  CDS            HBB (fragment): HBB_PONPY - Experimental evidence at transcript level: Swiss-Prot protein existence level 2. Involved in oxygen transport from the lung to the various peripheral tissues. From Pongo pygmaeus (Bornean orangutan).
   3171..3226    +  polyA_signal   β-globin poly(A) signal: rabbit β-globin polyadenylation signal (Gil and Proudfoot, 1987)
   3611..3627    -  protein_bind   lac operator: The lac repressor binds to the lac operator to inhibit transcription in E. coli. This inhibition can be relieved by adding lactose or isopropyl-β-D-thiogalactopyranoside (IPTG). lac repressor encoded by lacI
   3635..3665    -  promoter       lac promoter: promoter for the E. coli lac operon
   3680..3701    -  protein_bind   CAP binding site: CAP binding activates transcription in the presence of cAMP. E. coli catabolite activator protein
   3714..3753    -  CDS            lacI (fragment): lac repressor; lacI; The lac repressor binds to the lac operator to inhibit transcription in E. coli. This inhibition can be relieved by adding lactose or isopropyl-β-D-thiogalactopyranoside (IPTG).
   3760..3782    +  promoter       SV40 promoter (fragment): SV40 enhancer and early promoter
   3806..3941    +  rep_origin     SV40 ori: SV40 origin of replication
   3961..4095    +  polyA_signal   SV40 poly(A) signal: SV40 polyadenylation signal
   4097..4151    -  CDS            lacI (fragment): lac repressor; lacI; The lac repressor binds to the lac operator to inhibit transcription in E. coli. This inhibition can be relieved by adding lactose or isopropyl-β-D-thiogalactopyranoside (IPTG).
   4334..4922    -  rep_origin     ori: high-copy-number ColE1/pMB1/pBR322/pUC origin of replication
   5093..5953    -  CDS            AmpR: β-lactamase; bla; confers resistance to ampicillin, carbenicillin, and related antibiotics
   5954..6058    -  promoter       AmpR promoter: bla
>Addgene plasmid #235628 | pCAGEN_N232_eMagBF_V5_NES | addgene full sequence | sequence record 467546 | Addgene NGS Result
GGTCGACATTGATTATTGACTAGTTATTAATAGTAATCAATTACGGGGTCATTAGTTCATAGCCCATATA
TGGAGTTCCGCGTTACATAACTTACGGTAAATGGCCCGCCTGGCTGACCGCCCAACGACCCCCGCCCATT
GACGTCAATAATGACGTATGTTCCCATAGTAACGCCAATAGGGACTTTCCATTGACGTCAATGGGTGGAG
TATTTACGGTAAACTGCCCACTTGGCAGTACATCAAGTGTATCATATGCCAAGTACGCCCCCTATTGACG
TCAATGACGGTAAATGGCCCGCCTGGCATTATGCCCAGTACATGACCTTATGGGACTTTCCTACTTGGCA
GTACATCTACGTATTAGTCATCGCTATTACCATGGTCGAGGTGAGCCCCACGTTCTGCTTCACTCTCCCC
ATCTCCCCCCCCTCCCCACCCCCAATTTTGTATTTATTTATTTTTTAATTATTTTGTGCAGCGATGGGGG
CGGGGGGGGGGGGGGGGCGCGCCAGGCGGGGCGGGGCGGGGCGAGGGGCGGGGCGGGGCGAGGCGGAGAG
GTGCGGCGGCAGCCAATCAGAGCGGCGCGCTCCGAAAGTTTCCTTTTATGGCGAGGCGGCGGCGGCGGCG
GCCCTATAAAAAGCGAAGCGCGCGGCGGGCGGGAGTCGCTGCGCGCTGCCTTCGCCCCGTGCCCCGCTCC
GCCGCCGCCTCGCGCCGCCCGCCCCGGCTCTGACTGACCGCGTTACTCCCACAGGTGAGCGGGCGGGACG
GCCCTTCTCCTCCGGGCTGTAATTAGCGCTTGGTTTAATGACGGCTTGTTTCTTTTCTGTGGCTGCGTGA
AAGCCTTGAGGGGCTCCGGGAGGGCCCTTTGTGCGGGGGGAGCGGCTCGGGGGGTGCGTGCGTGTGTGTG
TGCGTGGGGAGCGCCGCGTGCGGCTCCGCGCTGCCCGGCGGCTGTGAGCGCTGCGGGCGCGGCGCGGGGC
TTTGTGCGCTCCGCAGTGTGCGCGAGGGGAGCGCGGCCGGGGGCGGTGCCCCGCGGTGCGGGGGGGGCTG
CGAGGGGAACAAAGGCTGCGTGCGGGGTGTGTGCGTGGGGGGGTGAGCAGGGGGTGTGGGCGCGTCGGTC
GGGCTGCAACCCCCCCTGCACCCCCCTCCCCGAGTTGCTGAGCACGGCCCGGCTTCGGGTGCGGGGCTCC
GTACGGGGCGTGGCGCGGGGCTCGCCGTGCCGGGCGGGGGGTGGCGGCAGGTGGGGGTGCCGGGCGGGGC
GGGGCCGCCTCGGGCCGGGGAGGGCTCGGGGGAGGGGCGCGGCGGCCCCCGGAGCGCCGGCGGCTGTCGA
GGCGCGGCGAGCCGCAGCCATTGCCTTTTATGGTAATCGTGCGAGAGGGCGCAGGGACTTCCTTTGTCCC
AAATCTGTGCGGAGCCGAAATCTGGGAGGCGCCGCCGCACCCCCTCTAGCGGGCGCGGGGCGAAGCGGTG
CGGCGCCGGCAGGAAGGAAATGGGCGGGGAGGGCCTTCGTGCGTCGCCGCGCCGCCGTCCCCTTCTCCCT
CTCCAGCCTCGGGGCTGTCCGCGGGGGGACGGCTGCCTTCGGGGGGGACGGGGCAGGGCGGGGTTCGGCT
TCTGGCGTGTGACCGGCGGCTCTAGAGCCTCTGCTAACCATGTTCATGCCTTCTTCTTTTTCCTACAGCT
CCTGGGCAACGTGCTGGTTATTGTGCTGTCTCATCATTTTGGCAAAGAATTCCTCGAATGAAGGACAACA
CTGTTCCGCTTAAGCTGATAGCCCTCCTGGCCAATGGAGAGTTCCACAGCGGTGAGCAGCTCGGTGAGAC
TCTCGGGATGTCTCGCGCCGCTATTAACAAGCACATTCAGACGTTGCGCGATTGGGGAGTCGACGTGTTC
ACAGTACCTGGCAAAGGGTACTCACTCCCTGAGCCTATCCAGTTGCTGAACGCAAAGCAGATTCTGGGAC
AACTGGACGGTGGGAGTGTTGCCGTCCTCCCTGTGATCGACTCCACGAACCAGTACTTGCTGGACCGCAT
CGGCGAGCTTAAAAGCGGAGATGCTTGTATCGCTGAATACCAGCAGGCCGGGCGCGGCAGACGGGGCCGG
AAGTGGTTCTCTCCTTTTGGCGCAAATCTGTACCTTTCTATGTTCTGGAGGCTGGAACAGGGACCAGCAG
CCGCAATCGGCTTGTCCCTGGTCATTGGGATTGTGATGGCCGAAGTTCTCAGAAAGCTGGGAGCTGATAA
GGTGAGGGTTAAATGGCCTAACGATCTGTATTTGCAGGACCGGAAACTGGCCGGAATACTGGTGGAGCTG
ACTGGCAAGACTGGCGACGCCGCTCAGATAGTCATCGGAGCCGGTATAAATATGGCCATGAGGCGCGTCG
AGGAATCCGTGGTGAACCAAGGCTGGATCACCTTGCAAGAGGCCGGTATTAACGGCAGTGGATCCGGCGG
CAGTGGATCCGGCGGACATACCCTCTACGCGCCGGGGGGTTATGACATCATGGGTTACCTCAGACAGATC
AGAAACCGGCCGAACCCACAAGTGGAGCTGGGACCCGTCGACCTCTCCTGCGCCCTCGTGCTGTGTGACC
TTAAGCAGAAGGACACCCCTGTGGTGTACGCCTCCGAAGCATTCCTGGAGATGACCGGGTACAACAGACA
CGAAGTGCTGGGACGGAACTGCCGCTTCCTGCAATCCCCGGATGGAATGGTGAAGCCTAAGTCAACCCGC
AAATACGTGGACTCCAACACTATCTTCACCATGAAGAAGGCCATTGACCGCAATGCTGAGGTGCAAGTGG
AAGTGGTGAACTTCAAGAAGAACGGACAGCGCTTCGTCAACTTCCTGACTATGATTCCCGTGCGGGACGA
AACCGGCGAATACCGGTACAGCATCGGGTTTCAGTGCGAGACTGAGGGATCCTCTGGTAAGCCTATCCCT
AACCCTCTCCTCGGTCTCGATTCTACGGGCAGTAGCCTGCAGAAGAAGCTGGAGGAGCTGGAACTGTGAT
CGAGGATATCGCGGCCGCACTCCTCAGGTGCAGGCTGCCTATCAGAAGGTGGTGGCTGGTGTGGCCAATG
CCCTGGCTCACAAATACCACTGAGATCTTTTTCCCTCTGCCAAAAATTATGGGGACATCATGAAGCCCCT
TGAGCATCTGACTTCTGGCTAATAAAGGAAATTTATTTTCATTGCAATAGTGTGTTGGAATTTTTTGTGT
CTCTCACTCGGAAGGACATATGGGAGGGCAAATCATTTAAAACATCAGAATGAGTATTTGGTTTAGAGTT
TGGCAACATATGCCCATATGCTGGCTGCCATGAACAAAGGTTGGCTATAAAGAGGTCATCAGTATATGAA
ACAGCCCCCTGCTGTCCATTCCTTATTCCATAGAAAAGCCTTGACTTGAGGTTAGATTTTTTTTATATTT
TGTTTTGTGTTATTTTTTTCTTTAACATCCCTAAAATTTTCCTTACATGTTTTACTAGCCAGATTTTTCC
TCCTCTCCTGACTACTCCCAGTCATAGCTGTCCCTCTTCTCTTATGGAGATCCCTCGACCTGCAGCCCAA
GCTTGGCGTAATCATGGTCATAGCTGTTTCCTGTGTGAAATTGTTATCCGCTCACAATTCCACACAACAT
ACGAGCCGGAAGCATAAAGTGTAAAGCCTGGGGTGCCTAATGAGTGAGCTAACTCACATTAATTGCGTTG
CGCTCACTGCCCGCTTTCCAGTCGGGAAACCTGTCGTGCCAGCGGATCCGCATCTCAATTAGTCAGCAAC
CATAGTCCCGCCCCTAACTCCGCCCATCCCGCCCCTAACTCCGCCCAGTTCCGCCCATTCTCCGCCCCAT
GGCTGACTAATTTTTTTTATTTATGCAGAGGCCGAGGCCGCCTCGGCCTCTGAGCTATTCCAGAAGTAGT
GAGGAGGCTTTTTTGGAGGCCTAGGCTTTTGCAAAAAGCTAACTTGTTTATTGCAGCTTATAATGGTTAC
AAATAAAGCAATAGCATCACAAATTTCACAAATAAAGCATTTTTTTCACTGCATTCTAGTTGTGGTTTGT
CCAAACTCATCAATGTATCTTATCATGTCTGGATCCGCTGCATTAATGAATCGGCCAACGCGCGGGGAGA
GGCGGTTTGCGTATTGGGCGCTCTTCCGCTTCCTCGCTCACTGACTCGCTGCGCTCGGTCGTTCGGCTGC
GGCGAGCGGTATCAGCTCACTCAAAGGCGGTAATACGGTTATCCACAGAATCAGGGGATAACGCAGGAAA
GAACATGTGAGCAAAAGGCCAGCAAAAGGCCAGGAACCGTAAAAAGGCCGCGTTGCTGGCGTTTTTCCAT
AGGCTCCGCCCCCCTGACGAGCATCACAAAAATCGACGCTCAAGTCAGAGGTGGCGAAACCCGACAGGAC
TATAAAGATACCAGGCGTTTCCCCCTGGAAGCTCCCTCGTGCGCTCTCCTGTTCCGACCCTGCCGCTTAC
CGGATACCTGTCCGCCTTTCTCCCTTCGGGAAGCGTGGCGCTTTCTCATAGCTCACGCTGTAGGTATCTC
AGTTCGGTGTAGGTCGTTCGCTCCAAGCTGGGCTGTGTGCACGAACCCCCCGTTCAGCCCGACCGCTGCG
CCTTATCCGGTAACTATCGTCTTGAGTCCAACCCGGTAAGACACGACTTATCGCCACTGGCAGCAGCCAC
TGGTAACAGGATTAGCAGAGCGAGGTATGTAGGCGGTGCTACAGAGTTCTTGAAGTGGTGGCCTAACTAC
GGCTACACTAGAAGAACAGTATTTGGTATCTGCGCTCTGCTGAAGCCAGTTACCTTCGGAAAAAGAGTTG
GTAGCTCTTGATCCGGCAAACAAACCACCGCTGGTAGCGGTGGTTTTTTTGTTTGCAAGCAGCAGATTAC
GCGCAGAAAAAAAGGATCTCAAGAAGATCCTTTGATCTTTTCTACGGGGTCTGACGCTCAGTGGAACGAA
AACTCACGTTAAGGGATTTTGGTCATGAGATTATCAAAAAGGATCTTCACCTAGATCCTTTTAAATTAAA
AATGAAGTTTTAAATCAATCTAAAGTATATATGAGTAAACTTGGTCTGACAGTTACCAATGCTTAATCAG
TGAGGCACCTATCTCAGCGATCTGTCTATTTCGTTCATCCATAGTTGCCTGACTCCCCGTCGTGTAGATA
ACTACGATACGGGAGGGCTTACCATCTGGCCCCAGTGCTGCAATGATACCGCGAGACCCACGCTCACCGG
CTCCAGATTTATCAGCAATAAACCAGCCAGCCGGAAGGGCCGAGCGCAGAAGTGGTCCTGCAACTTTATC
CGCCTCCATCCAGTCTATTAATTGTTGCCGGGAAGCTAGAGTAAGTAGTTCGCCAGTTAATAGTTTGCGC
AACGTTGTTGCCATTGCTACAGGCATCGTGGTGTCACGCTCGTCGTTTGGTATGGCTTCATTCAGCTCCG
GTTCCCAACGATCAAGGCGAGTTACATGATCCCCCATGTTGTGCAAAAAAGCGGTTAGCTCCTTCGGTCC
TCCGATCGTTGTCAGAAGTAAGTTGGCCGCAGTGTTATCACTCATGGTTATGGCAGCACTGCATAATTCT
CTTACTGTCATGCCATCCGTAAGATGCTTTTCTGTGACTGGTGAGTACTCAACCAAGTCATTCTGAGAAT
AGTGTATGCGGCGACCGAGTTGCTCTTGCCCGGCGTCAATACGGGATAATACCGCGCCACATAGCAGAAC
TTTAAAAGTGCTCATCATTGGAAAACGTTCTTCGGGGCGAAAACTCTCAAGGATCTTACCGCTGTTGAGA
TCCAGTTCGATGTAACCCACTCGTGCACCCAACTGATCTTCAGCATCTTTTACTTTCACCAGCGTTTCTG
GGTGAGCAAAAACAGGAAGGCAAAATGCCGCAAAAAAGGGAATAAGGGCGACACGGAAATGTTGAATACT
CATACTCTTCCTTTTTCAATATTATTGAAGCATTTATCAGGGTTATTGTCTCATGAGCGGATACATATTT
GAATGTATTTAGAAAAATAAACAAATAGGGGTTCCGCGCACATTTCCCCGAAAAGTGCCACCTG
